>Addgene plasmid #161738 | GZnP3 in pcDNA3.1+ | depositor full sequence | sequence record 313477 | GZnP3 in pcDNA3.1+
GACGGATCGGGAGATCTCCCGATCCCCTATGGTGCACTCTCAGTACAATCTGCTCTGATGCCGCATAGTT
AAGCCAGTATCTGCTCCCTGCTTGTGTGTTGGAGGTCGCTGAGTAGTGCGCGAGCAAAATTTAAGCTACA
ACAAGGCAAGGCTTGACCGACAATTGCATGAAGAATCTGCTTAGGGTTAGGCGTTTTGCGCTGCTTCGCG
ATGTACGGGCCAGATATACGCGTTGACATTGATTATTGACTAGTTATTAATAGTAATCAATTACGGGGTC
ATTAGTTCATAGCCCATATATGGAGTTCCGCGTTACATAACTTACGGTAAATGGCCCGCCTGGCTGACCG
CCCAACGACCCCCGCCCATTGACGTCAATAATGACGTATGTTCCCATAGTAACGCCAATAGGGACTTTCC
ATTGACGTCAATGGGTGGAGTATTTACGGTAAACTGCCCACTTGGCAGTACATCAAGTGTATCATATGCC
AAGTACGCCCCCTATTGACGTCAATGACGGTAAATGGCCCGCCTGGCATTATGCCCAGTACATGACCTTA
TGGGACTTTCCTACTTGGCAGTACATCTACGTATTAGTCATCGCTATTACCATGGTGATGCGGTTTTGGC
AGTACATCAATGGGCGTGGATAGCGGTTTGACTCACGGGGATTTCCAAGTCTCCACCCCATTGACGTCAA
TGGGAGTTTGTTTTGGCACCAAAATCAACGGGACTTTCCAAAATGTCGTAACAACTCCGCCCCATTGACG
CAAATGGGCGGTAGGCGTGTACGGTGGGAGGTCTATATAAGCAGAGCTCTCTGGCTAACTAGAGAACCCA
CTGCTTACTGGCTTATCGAAATTAATACGACTCACTATAGGGAGACCCAAGCTGGCTAGCGTTTAAACTT
AAGCTTGGTACCGAGCTCGGATCCATGTTCAAACACCCTATGGAACCATTAGCTTGTAATTGGGAGGACT
GTGATAAGCTTGGAGATGATACATGTTCCATAGTGAACCATATTAATTGTATCCTTCTAGAGAACGTCTA
TATCAAGGCCGACAAGCAGAAGAACGGCATCAAGGCGAACTTCAAGATCCGCCACAACATCGAGGACGGC
GGCGTGCAGCTCGCCTACCACTACCAGCAGAACACCCCCATCGGCGACGGCCCCGTGCTGCTGCCCGACA
ACCACTACCTGAGCGTGCAGTCCATACTTTCGAAAGACCCCAACGAGAAGCGCGATCACATGGTCCTGCT
GGAGTTCGTGACCGCCGCCGGGATCACTCTCGGCATGGACGAGCTGTACAAGGGCGGTACCGGAGGGAGC
ATGGTGAGCAAGGGCGAGGAGCTGTTCACCGGGGTGGTGCCCATCCAGGTCGAGCTGGACGGCGACGTAA
ACGGCCACAAGTTCAGCGTGCGCGGCGAGGGTGAGGGCGATGCCACCAACGGCAAGCTGACCCTGAAGTT
CATCTGCACCACCGGCAAGCTGCCCGTGCCCTGGCCCACCCTCGTGACCACCCTGACCTACGGCGTGCAG
TGCTTCAGCCGCTACCCCGACCACATGAAGCAGCACGACTTCTTCAAGTCCGCCATGCCCGAAGGCTACA
TCCAGGAGCGCACCATCTTCTTCAAGGACGACGGCACCTACAAGACCCGCGCCGAGGTGAAGTTCGAGGG
CGACACCCTGGTGAACCGCATCGAGCTGAAGGGCATCGACTTCAAGGAGGACGGCAACATCCTGGGGCAC
AAGCTGGAGTACAACCTGCCGAAAAACAATGACTTAAAATGCAAATGGAAAGAATGTCCTGAGTCTTGTA
GCTCACTAATGGACCTACAAAGACATCTTTTGAAGGATCATGTCTCTCAAGATTAGGAATTCTGCAGATA
TCCAGCACAGTGGCGGCCGCTCGAGTCTAGAGGGCCCGTTTAAACCCGCTGATCAGCCTCGACTGTGCCT
TCTAGTTGCCAGCCATCTGTTGTTTGCCCCTCCCCCGTGCCTTCCTTGACCCTGGAAGGTGCCACTCCCA
CTGTCCTTTCCTAATAAAATGAGGAAATTGCATCGCATTGTCTGAGTAGGTGTCATTCTATTCTGGGGGG
TGGGGTGGGGCAGGACAGCAAGGGGGAGGATTGGGAAGACAATAGCAGGCATGCTGGGGATGCGGTGGGC
TCTATGGCTTCTGAGGCGGAAAGAACCAGCTGGGGCTCTAGGGGGTATCCCC
[124 nt withheld, positions 2223-2346]
C
[91 nt withheld, positions 2348-2438]
A
[49 nt withheld, positions 2440-2488]
CCTTTGACGTTGGAGTCCACGTTCTTT
[37 nt withheld, positions 2516-2552]
ACCCTATCTCGGTCTATTCTTTTGATTTATAAGGGATTTTGCCGATTTCGGCCTATTGGTTAAAAAATGA
GCTGATTTAACAAAAATTTAACGCGAATTAATTCTGTGGAATGTGTGTCAGTTAGGGTGTGGAAAGTCCC
CAGGCTCCCCAGCAGGCAGAAGTATGCAAAGCATGCATCTCAATTAGTCAGCAACCAGGTGTGGAAAGTC
CCCAGGCTCCCCAGCAGGCAGAAGTATGCAAAGCATGCATCTCAATTAGTCAGCAACCATAGTCCCGCCC
CTAACTCCGCCCATCCCGCCCCTAACTCCGCCCAGTTCCGCCCATTCTCCGCCCCATGGCTGACTAATTT
TTTTTATTTATGCAGAGGCCGAGGCCGCCTCTGCCTCTGAGCTATTCCAGAAGTAGTGAGGAGGCTTTTT
TGGAGGCCTAGGCTTTTGCAAAAAGCTCCCGGGAGCTTGTATATCCATTTTCGGATCTGATCAAGAGACA
GGATGAGGATCGTTTCGCATGATTGAACAAGATGGATTGCACGCAGGTTCTCCGGCCGCTTGGGTGGAGA
GGCTATTCGGCTATGACTGGGCACAACAGACAATCGGCTGCTCTGATGCCGCCGTGTTCCGGCTGTCAGC
GCAGGGGCGCCCGGTTCTTTTTGTCAAGACCGACCTGTCCGGTGCCCTGAATGAACTGCAGGACGAGGCA
GCGCGGCTATCGTGGCTGGCCACGACGGGCGTTCCTTGCGCAGCTGTGCTCGACGTTGTCACTGAAGCGG
GAAGGGACTGGCTGCTATTGGGCGAAGTGCCGGGGCAGGATCTCCTGTCATCTCACCTTGCTCCTGCCGA
GAAAGTATCCATCATGGCTGATGCAATGCGGCGGCTGCATACGCTTGATCCGGCTACCTGCCCATTCGAC
CACCAAGCGAAACATCGCATCGAGCGAGCACGTACTCGGATGGAAGCCGGTCTTGTCGATCAGGATGATC
TGGACGAAGAGCATCAGGGGCTCGCGCCAGCCGAACTGTTCGCCAGGCTCAAGGCGCGCATGCCCGACGG
CGAGGATCTCGTCGTGACCCATGGCGATGCCTGCTTGCCGAATATCATGGTGGAAAATGGCCGCTTTTCT
GGATTCATCGACTGTGGCCGGCTGGGTGTGGCGGACCGCTATCAGGACATAGCGTTGGCTACCCGTGATA
TTGCTGAAGAGCTTGGCGGCGAATGGGCTGACCGCTTCCTCGTGCTTTACGGTATCGCCGCTCCCGATTC
GCAGCGCATCGCCTTCTATCGCCTTCTTGACGAGTTCTTCTGAGCGGGACTCTGGGGTTCGAAATGACCG
ACCAAGCGACGCCCAACCTGCCATCACGAGATTTCGATTCCACCGCCGCCTTCTATGAAAGGTTGGGCTT
CGGAATCGTTTTCCGGGACGCCGGCTGGATGATCCTCCAGCGCGGGGATCTCATGCTGGAGTTCTTCGCC
CACCCCAACTTGTTTATTGCAGCTTATAATGGTTACAAATAAAGCAATAGCATCACAAATTTCACAAATA
AAGCATTTTTTTCACTGCATTCTAGTTGTGGTTTGTCCAAACTCATCAATGTATCTTATCATGTCTGTAT
ACCGTCGACCTCTAGCTAGAGCTTGGCGTAATCATGGTCATAGCTGTTTCCTGTGTGAAATTGTTATCCG
CTCACAATTCCACACAACATACGAGCCGGAAGCATAAAGTGTAAAGCCTGGGGTGCCTAATGAGTGAGCT
AACTCACATTAATTGCGTTGCGCTCACTGCCCGCTTTCCAGTCGGGAAACCTGTCGTGCCAGCTGCATTA
ATGAATCGGCCAACGCGCGGGGAGAGGCGGTTTGCGTATTGGGCGCTCTTCCGCTTCCTCGCTCACTGAC
TCGCTGCGCTCGGTCGTTCGGCTGCGGCGAGCGGTATCAGCTCACTCAAAGGCGGTAATACGGTTATCCA
CAGAATCAGGGGATAACGCAGGAAAGAACATGTGAGCAAAAGGCCAGCAAAAGGCCAGGAACCGTAAAAA
GGCCGCGTTGCTGGCGTTTTTCCATAGGCTCCGCCCCCCTGACGAGCATCACAAAAATCGACGCTCAAGT
CAGAGGTGGCGAAACCCGACAGGACTATAAAGATACCAGGCGTTTCCCCCTGGAAGCTCCCTCGTGCGCT
CTCCTGTTCCGACCCTGCCGCTTACCGGATACCTGTCCGCCTTTCTCCCTTCGGGAAGCGTGGCGCTTTC
TCATAGCTCACGCTGTAGGTATCTCAGTTCGGTGTAGGTCGTTCGCTCCAAGCTGGGCTGTGTGCACGAA
CCCCCCGTTCAGCCCGACCGCTGCGCCTTATCCGGTAACTATCGTCTTGAGTCCAACCCGGTAAGACACG
ACTTATCGCCACTGGCAGCAGCCACTGGTAACAGGATTAGCAGAGCGAGGTATGTAGGCGGTGCTACAGA
GTTCTTGAAGTGGTGGCCTAACTACGGCTACACTAGAAGAACAGTATTTGGTATCTGCGCTCTGCTGAAG
CCAGTTACCTTCGGAAAAAGAGTTGGTAGCTCTTGATCCGGCAAACAAACCACCGCTGGTAGCGGTTTTT
TTGTTTGCAAGCAGCAGATTACGCGCAGAAAAAAAGGATCTCAAGAAGATCCTTTGATCTTTTCTACGGG
GTCTGACGCTCAGTGGAACGAAAACTCACGTTAAGGGATTTTGGTCATGAGATTATCAAAAAGGATCTTC
ACCTAGATCCTTTTAAATTAAAAATGAAGTTTTAAATCAATCTAAAGTATATATGAGTAAACTTGGTCTG
ACAGTTACCAATGCTTAATCAGTGAGGCACCTATCTCAGCGATCTGTCTATTTCGTTCATCCATAGTTGC
CTGACTCCCCGTCGTGTAGATAACTACGATACGGGAGGGCTTACCATCTGGCCCCAGTGCTGCAATGATA
CCGCGAGACCCACGCTCACCGGCTCCAGATTTATCAGCAATAAACCAGCCAGCCGGAAGGGCCGAGCGCA
GAAGTGGTCCTGCAACTTTATCCGCCTCCATCCAGTCTATTAATTGTTGCCGGGAAGCTAGAGTAAGTAG
TTCGCCAGTTAATAGTTTGCGCAACGTTGTTGCCATTGCTACAGGCATCGTGGTGTCACGCTCGTCGTTT
GGTATGGCTTCATTCAGCTCCGGTTCCCAACGATCAAGGCGAGTTACATGATCCCCCATGTTGTGCAAAA
AAGCGGTTAGCTCCTTCGGTCCTCCGATCGTTGTCAGAAGTAAGTTGGCCGCAGTGTTATCACTCATGGT
TATGGCAGCACTGCATAATTCTCTTACTGTCATGCCATCCGTAAGATGCTTTTCTGTGACTGGTGAGTAC
TCAACCAAGTCATTCTGAGAATAGTGTATGCGGCGACCGAGTTGCTCTTGCCCGGCGTCAATACGGGATA
ATACCGCGCCACATAGCAGAACTTTAAAAGTGCTCATCATTGGAAAACGTTCTTCGGGGCGAAAACTCTC
AAGGATCTTACCGCTGTTGAGATCCAGTTCGATGTAACCCACTCGTGCACCCAACTGATCTTCAGCATCT
TTTACTTTCACCAGCGTTTCTGGGTGAGCAAAAACAGGAAGGCAAAATGCCGCAAAAAAGGGAATAAGGG
CGACACGGAAATGTTGAATACTCATACTCTTCCTTTTTCAATATTATTGAAGCATTTATCAGGGTTATTG
TCTCATGAGCGGATACATATTTGAATGTATTTAGAAAAATAAACAAATAGGGGTTCCGCGCACATTTCCC
CGAAAAGTGCCACCTGACGTC
Features (pLannotate 1.2.2; 22 found; start..end, strand, type, name):
     28..80      -  misc_feature   bom (fragment): basis of mobility region from pBR322
    235..614     +  enhancer       CMV enhancer: human cytomegalovirus immediate early enhancer
    615..818     +  promoter       CMV promoter: human cytomegalovirus (CMV) immediate early promoter
    814..847     +  LTR            5' LTR (truncated) (fragment): truncated 5' long terminal repeat (LTR) from HIV-1
    863..881     +  promoter       T7 promoter: promoter for bacteriophage T7 RNA polymerase
    938..1030    +  CDS            ZAP1 (fragment): ZAP1_YEAST - Experimental evidence at protein level: Swiss-Prot protein existence level 1. Transcription regulator controlling zinc-responsive gene expression. Binds to zinc-responsive elements (ZREs) (consensus sequence 5'-ACCYYNAAGGT-3') in the promoter of target genes (PubMed:9786867). Recruits SWI/SNF, SAGA, and Mediator complexes as coactivators in a zinc-responsive manner (PubMed:22950018). Involved in zinc ion homeostasis by zinc-responsive transcriptional regulation of the zinc uptake system genes ZTR1 and ZTR2 (PubMed:9271382). Positively regulates ETR1 expression, affecting mitochond
   1037..1765    +  CDS            cEGFP: cEGFP is a basic (constitutively fluorescent) green fluorescent protein published in 2008, derived from Aequorea victoria.
   1772..1873    +  CDS            ZAP1 (fragment): ZAP1_YEAST - Experimental evidence at protein level: Swiss-Prot protein existence level 1. Transcription regulator controlling zinc-responsive gene expression. Binds to zinc-responsive elements (ZREs) (consensus sequence 5'-ACCYYNAAGGT-3') in the promoter of target genes (PubMed:9786867). Recruits SWI/SNF, SAGA, and Mediator complexes as coactivators in a zinc-responsive manner (PubMed:22950018). Involved in zinc ion homeostasis by zinc-responsive transcriptional regulation of the zinc uptake system genes ZTR1 and ZTR2 (PubMed:9271382). Positively regulates ETR1 expression, affecting mitochond
   1953..2177    +  polyA_signal   bGH poly(A) signal: bovine growth hormone polyadenylation signal
   2181..2202    +  promoter       SV40 promoter (fragment): SV40 enhancer and early promoter
   2223..2651    +  rep_origin     f1 ori (sequence partly withheld): f1 bacteriophage origin of replication; arrow indicates direction of (+) strand synthesis
   2665..2994    +  promoter       SV40 promoter: SV40 enhancer and early promoter
   3061..3852    +  CDS            neo: KKA2_KLEPN - Also known as kan, nptII. Experimental evidence at protein level: Swiss-Prot protein existence level 1. Resistance to kanamycin, neomycin, paromomycin, ribostamycin, butirosin and gentamicin B. From Klebsiella pneumoniae.
   3876..4034    +  CDS            ble (fragment): BLE_KLEPN - Experimental evidence at protein level: Swiss-Prot protein existence level 1. Binding protein with a strong affinity to the bleomycin family of antibiotics. Binds to CL990; an antimitotic-antibiotic compound. From Klebsiella pneumoniae.
   4029..4150    +  polyA_signal   SV40 poly(A) signal: SV40 polyadenylation signal
   4223..4239    -  protein_bind   lac operator: The lac repressor binds to the lac operator to inhibit transcription in E. coli. This inhibition can be relieved by adding lactose or isopropyl-β-D-thiogalactopyranoside (IPTG). lac repressor encoded by lacI
   4247..4277    -  promoter       lac promoter: promoter for the E. coli lac operon
   4292..4313    -  protein_bind   CAP binding site: CAP binding activates transcription in the presence of cAMP. E. coli catabolite activator protein
   4326..4418    -  CDS            lacI (fragment): lac repressor; lacI; The lac repressor binds to the lac operator to inhibit transcription in E. coli. This inhibition can be relieved by adding lactose or isopropyl-β-D-thiogalactopyranoside (IPTG).
   4601..5186    -  rep_origin     ori: high-copy-number ColE1/pMB1/pBR322/pUC origin of replication
   5357..6217    -  CDS            AmpR: β-lactamase; bla; confers resistance to ampicillin, carbenicillin, and related antibiotics
   6218..6322    -  promoter       AmpR promoter: bla
