>Addgene plasmid #161738 | GZnP3 in pcDNA3.1+ | addgene full sequence | sequence record 321829 | Addgene NGS Result
GACATTGATTATTGACTAGTTATTAATAGTAATCAATTACGGGGTCATTAGTTCATAGCCCATATATGGA
GTTCCGCGTTACATAACTTACGGTAAATGGCCCGCCTGGCTGACCGCCCAACGACCCCCGCCCATTGACG
TCAATAATGACGTATGTTCCCATAGTAACGCCAATAGGGACTTTCCATTGACGTCAATGGGTGGAGTATT
TACGGTAAACTGCCCACTTGGCAGTACATCAAGTGTATCATATGCCAAGTACGCCCCCTATTGACGTCAA
TGACGGTAAATGGCCCGCCTGGCATTATGCCCAGTACATGACCTTATGGGACTTTCCTACTTGGCAGTAC
ATCTACGTATTAGTCATCGCTATTACCATGGTGATGCGGTTTTGGCAGTACATCAATGGGCGTGGATAGC
GGTTTGACTCACGGGGATTTCCAAGTCTCCACCCCATTGACGTCAATGGGAGTTTGTTTTGGCACCAAAA
TCAACGGGACTTTCCAAAATGTCGTAACAACTCCGCCCCATTGACGCAAATGGGCGGTAGGCGTGTACGG
TGGGAGGTCTATATAAGCAGAGCTCTCTGGCTAACTAGAGAACCCACTGCTTACTGGCTTATCGAAATTA
ATACGACTCACTATAGGGAGACCCAAGCTGGCTAGCGTTTAAACTTAAGCTTGGTACCGAGCTCGGATCC
CATGTTCAAACACCCTATGGAACCATTAGCTTGTAATTGGGAGGACTGTGATAAGCTTGGAGATGATACA
TGTTCCATAGTGAACCATATTAATTGTATCCTTCTAGAGAACGTCTATATCAAGGCCGACAAGCAGAAGA
ACGGCATCAAGGCGAACTTCAAGATCCGCCACAACATCGAGGACGGCGGCGTGCAGCTCGCCTACCACTA
CCAGCAGAACACCCCCATCGGCGACGGCCCCGTGCTGCTGCCCGACAACCACTACCTGAGCGTGCAGTCC
ATACTTTCGAAAGACCCCAACGAGAAGCGCGATCACATGGTCCTGCTGGAGTTCGTGACCGCCGCCGGGA
TCACTCTCGGCATGGACGAGCTGTACAAGGGCGGTACCGGAGGGAGCATGGTGAGCAAGGGCGAGGAGCT
GTTCACCGGGGTGGTGCCCATCCAGGTCGAGCTGGACGGCGACGTAAACGGCCACAAGTTCAGCGTGCGC
GGCGAGGGTGAGGGCGATGCCACCAACGGCAAGCTGACCCTGAAGTTCATCTGCACCACCGGCAAGCTGC
CCGTGCCCTGGCCCACCCTCGTGACCACCCTGACCTACGGCGTGCAGTGCTTCAGCCGCTACCCCGACCA
CATGAAGCAGCACGACTTCTTCAAGTCCGCCATGCCCGAAGGCTACATCCAGGAGCGCACCATCTTCTTC
AAGGACGACGGCACCTACAAGACCCGCGCCGAGGTGAAGTTCGAGGGCGACACCCTGGTGAACCGCATCG
AGCTGAAGGGCATCGACTTCAAGGAGGACGGCAACATCCTGGGGCACAAGCTGGAGTACAACCTGCCGAA
AAACAATGACTTAAAATGCAAATGGAAAGAATGTCCTGAGTCTTGTAGCTCACTAATGGACCTACAAAGA
CATCTTTTGAAGGATCATGTCTCTCAAGATTAGGAATTCTGCAGATATCCAGCACAGTGGCGGCCGCTCG
AGTCTAGAGGGCCCGTTTAAACCCGCTGATCAGCCTCGACTGTGCCTTCTAGTTGCCAGCCATCTGTTGT
TTGCCCCTCCCCCGTGCCTTCCTTGACCCTGGAAGGTGCCACTCCCACTGTCCTTTCCTAATAAAATGAG
GAAATTGCATCGCATTGTCTGAGTAGGTGTCATTCTATTCTGGGGGGTGGGGTGGGGCAGGACAGCAAGG
GGGAGGATTGGGAAGACAATAGCAGGCATGCTGGGGATGCGGTGGGCTCTATGGCTTCTGAGGCGGAAAG
AACCAGCTGGGGCTCTAGGGGGTATCCCC
[124 nt withheld, positions 1990-2113]
C
[91 nt withheld, positions 2115-2205]
A
[49 nt withheld, positions 2207-2255]
CCTTTGACGTTGGAGTCCACGTTCTTT
[37 nt withheld, positions 2283-2319]
ACCCTATCTCGGTCTATTCTTTTGATTTATAAGGGATTTTGCCGATTTCGGCCTATTGGTTAAAAAATGA
GCTGATTTAACAAAAATTTAACGCGAATTAATTCTGTGGAATGTGTGTCAGTTAGGGTGTGGAAAGTCCC
CAGGCTCCCCAGCAGGCAGAAGTATGCAAAGCATGCATCTCAATTAGTCAGCAACCAGGTGTGGAAAGTC
CCCAGGCTCCCCAGCAGGCAGAAGTATGCAAAGCATGCATCTCAATTAGTCAGCAACCATAGTCCCGCCC
CTAACTCCGCCCATCCCGCCCCTAACTCCGCCCAGTTCCGCCCATTCTCCGCCCCATGGCTGACTAATTT
TTTTTATTTATGCAGAGGCCGAGGCCGCCTCTGCCTCTGAGCTATTCCAGAAGTAGTGAGGAGGCTTTTT
TGGAGGCCTAGGCTTTTGCAAAAAGCTCCCGGGAGCTTGTATATCCATTTTCGGATCTGATCAAGAGACA
GGATGAGGATCGTTTCGCATGATTGAACAAGATGGATTGCACGCAGGTTCTCCGGCCGCTTGGGTGGAGA
GGCTATTCGGCTATGACTGGGCACAACAGACAATCGGCTGCTCTGATGCCGCCGTGTTCCGGCTGTCAGC
GCAGGGGCGCCCGGTTCTTTTTGTCAAGACCGACCTGTCCGGTGCCCTGAATGAACTGCAGGACGAGGCA
GCGCGGCTATCGTGGCTGGCCACGACGGGCGTTCCTTGCGCAGCTGTGCTCGACGTTGTCACTGAAGCGG
GAAGGGACTGGCTGCTATTGGGCGAAGTGCCGGGGCAGGATCTCCTGTCATCTCACCTTGCTCCTGCCGA
GAAAGTATCCATCATGGCTGATGCAATGCGGCGGCTGCATACGCTTGATCCGGCTACCTGCCCATTCGAC
CACCAAGCGAAACATCGCATCGAGCGAGCACGTACTCGGATGGAAGCCGGTCTTGTCGATCAGGATGATC
TGGACGAAGAGCATCAGGGGCTCGCGCCAGCCGAACTGTTCGCCAGGCTCAAGGCGCGCATGCCCGACGG
CGAGGATCTCGTCGTGACCCATGGCGATGCCTGCTTGCCGAATATCATGGTGGAAAATGGCCGCTTTTCT
GGATTCATCGACTGTGGCCGGCTGGGTGTGGCGGACCGCTATCAGGACATAGCGTTGGCTACCCGTGATA
TTGCTGAAGAGCTTGGCGGCGAATGGGCTGACCGCTTCCTCGTGCTTTACGGTATCGCCGCTCCCGATTC
GCAGCGCATCGCCTTCTATCGCCTTCTTGACGAGTTCTTCTGAGCGGGACTCTGGGGTTCGAAATGACCG
ACCAAGCGACGCCCAACCTGCCATCACGAGATTTCGATTCCACCGCCGCCTTCTATGAAAGGTTGGGCTT
CGGAATCGTTTTCCGGGACGCCGGCTGGATGATCCTCCAGCGCGGGGATCTCATGCTGGAGTTCTTCGCC
CACCCCAACTTGTTTATTGCAGCTTATAATGGTTACAAATAAAGCAATAGCATCACAAATTTCACAAATA
AAGCATTTTTTTCACTGCATTCTAGTTGTGGTTTGTCCAAACTCATCAATGTATCTTATCATGTCTGTAT
ACCGTCGACCTCTAGCTAGAGCTTGGCGTAATCATGGTCATAGCTGTTTCCTGTGTGAAATTGTTATCCG
CTCACAATTCCACACAACATACGAGCCGGAAGCATAAAGTGTAAAGCCTGGGGTGCCTAATGAGTGAGCT
AACTCACATTAATTGCGTTGCGCTCACTGCCCGCTTTCCAGTCGGGAAACCTGTCGTGCCAGCTGCATTA
ATGAATCGGCCAACGCGCGGGGAGAGGCGGTTTGCGTATTGGGCGCTCTTCCGCTTCCTCGCTCACTGAC
TCGCTGCGCTCGGTCGTTCGGCTGCGGCGAGCGGTATCAGCTCACTCAAAGGCGGTAATACGGTTATCCA
CAGAATCAGGGGATAACGCAGGAAAGAACATGTGAGCAAAAGGCCAGCAAAAGGCCAGGAACCGTAAAAA
GGCCGCGTTGCTGGCGTTTTTCCATAGGCTCCGCCCCCCTGACGAGCATCACAAAAATCGACGCTCAAGT
CAGAGGTGGCGAAACCCGACAGGACTATAAAGATACCAGGCGTTTCCCCCTGGAAGCTCCCTCGTGCGCT
CTCCTGTTCCGACCCTGCCGCTTACCGGATACCTGTCCGCCTTTCTCCCTTCGGGAAGCGTGGCGCTTTC
TCATAGCTCACGCTGTAGGTATCTCAGTTCGGTGTAGGTCGTTCGCTCCAAGCTGGGCTGTGTGCACGAA
CCCCCCGTTCAGCCCGACCGCTGCGCCTTATCCGGTAACTATCGTCTTGAGTCCAACCCGGTAAGACACG
ACTTATCGCCACTGGCAGCAGCCACTGGTAACAGGATTAGCAGAGCGAGGTATGTAGGCGGTGCTACAGA
GTTCTTGAAGTGGTGGCCTAACTACGGCTACACTAGAAGAACAGTATTTGGTATCTGCGCTCTGCTGAAG
CCAGTTACCTTCGGAAAAAGAGTTGGTAGCTCTTGATCCGGCAAACAAACCACCGCTGGTAGCGGTGGTT
TTTTTGTTTGCAAGCAGCAGATTACGCGCAGAAAAAAAGGATCTCAAGAAGATCCTTTGATCTTTTCTAC
GGGGTCTGACGCTCAGTGGAACGAAAACTCACGTTAAGGGATTTTGGTCATGAGATTATCAAAAAGGATC
TTCACCTAGATCCTTTTAAATTAAAAATGAAGTTTTAAATCAATCTAAAGTATATATGAGTAAACTTGGT
CTGACAGTTACCAATGCTTAATCAGTGAGGCACCTATCTCAGCGATCTGTCTATTTCGTTCATCCATAGT
TGCCTGACTCCCCGTCGTGTAGATAACTACGATACGGGAGGGCTTACCATCTGGCCCCAGTGCTGCAATG
ATACCGCGAGACCCACGCTCACCGGCTCCAGATTTATCAGCAATAAACCAGCCAGCCGGAAGGGCCGAGC
GCAGAAGTGGTCCTGCAACTTTATCCGCCTCCATCCAGTCTATTAATTGTTGCCGGGAAGCTAGAGTAAG
TAGTTCGCCAGTTAATAGTTTGCGCAACGTTGTTGCCATTGCTACAGGCATCGTGGTGTCACGCTCGTCG
TTTGGTATGGCTTCATTCAGCTCCGGTTCCCAACGATCAAGGCGAGTTACATGATCCCCCATGTTGTGCA
AAAAAGCGGTTAGCTCCTTCGGTCCTCCGATCGTTGTCAGAAGTAAGTTGGCCGCAGTGTTATCACTCAT
GGTTATGGCAGCACTGCATAATTCTCTTACTGTCATGCCATCCGTAAGATGCTTTTCTGTGACTGGTGAG
TACTCAACCAAGTCATTCTGAGAATAGTGTATGCGGCGACCGAGTTGCTCTTGCCCGGCGTCAATACGGG
ATAATACCGCGCCACATAGCAGAACTTTAAAAGTGCTCATCATTGGAAAACGTTCTTCGGGGCGAAAACT
CTCAAGGATCTTACCGCTGTTGAGATCCAGTTCGATGTAACCCACTCGTGCACCCAACTGATCTTCAGCA
TCTTTTACTTTCACCAGCGTTTCTGGGTGAGCAAAAACAGGAAGGCAAAATGCCGCAAAAAAGGGAATAA
GGGCGACACGGAAATGTTGAATACTCATACTCTTCCTTTTTCAATATTATTGAAGCATTTATCAGGGTTA
TTGTCTCATGAGCGGATACATATTTGAATGTATTTAGAAAAATAAACAAATAGGGGTTCCGCGCACATTT
CCCCGAAAAGTGCCACCTGACGTCGACGGATCGGGAGATCTCCCGATCCCCTATGGTGCACTCTCAGTAC
AATCTGCTCTGATGCCGCATAGTTAAGCCAGTATCTGCTCCCTGCTTGTGTGTTGGAGGTCGCTGAGTAG
TGCGCGAGCAAAATTTAAGCTACAACAAGGCAAGGCTTGACCGACAATTGCATGAAGAATCTGCTTAGGG
TTAGGCGTTTTGCGCTGCTTCGCGATGTACGGGCCAGATATACGCGTT
Features (pLannotate 1.2.2; 22 found; start..end, strand, type, name):
      1..380     +  enhancer       CMV enhancer: human cytomegalovirus immediate early enhancer
    381..584     +  promoter       CMV promoter: human cytomegalovirus (CMV) immediate early promoter
    580..613     +  LTR            5' LTR (truncated) (fragment): truncated 5' long terminal repeat (LTR) from HIV-1
    629..647     +  promoter       T7 promoter: promoter for bacteriophage T7 RNA polymerase
    705..797     +  CDS            ZAP1 (fragment): ZAP1_YEAST - Experimental evidence at protein level: Swiss-Prot protein existence level 1. Transcription regulator controlling zinc-responsive gene expression. Binds to zinc-responsive elements (ZREs) (consensus sequence 5'-ACCYYNAAGGT-3') in the promoter of target genes (PubMed:9786867). Recruits SWI/SNF, SAGA, and Mediator complexes as coactivators in a zinc-responsive manner (PubMed:22950018). Involved in zinc ion homeostasis by zinc-responsive transcriptional regulation of the zinc uptake system genes ZTR1 and ZTR2 (PubMed:9271382). Positively regulates ETR1 expression, affecting mitochond
    804..1532    +  CDS            cEGFP: cEGFP is a basic (constitutively fluorescent) green fluorescent protein published in 2008, derived from Aequorea victoria.
   1539..1640    +  CDS            ZAP1 (fragment): ZAP1_YEAST - Experimental evidence at protein level: Swiss-Prot protein existence level 1. Transcription regulator controlling zinc-responsive gene expression. Binds to zinc-responsive elements (ZREs) (consensus sequence 5'-ACCYYNAAGGT-3') in the promoter of target genes (PubMed:9786867). Recruits SWI/SNF, SAGA, and Mediator complexes as coactivators in a zinc-responsive manner (PubMed:22950018). Involved in zinc ion homeostasis by zinc-responsive transcriptional regulation of the zinc uptake system genes ZTR1 and ZTR2 (PubMed:9271382). Positively regulates ETR1 expression, affecting mitochond
   1720..1944    +  polyA_signal   bGH poly(A) signal: bovine growth hormone polyadenylation signal
   1948..1969    +  promoter       SV40 promoter (fragment): SV40 enhancer and early promoter
   1990..2418    +  rep_origin     f1 ori (sequence partly withheld): f1 bacteriophage origin of replication; arrow indicates direction of (+) strand synthesis
   2432..2761    +  promoter       SV40 promoter: SV40 enhancer and early promoter
   2828..3619    +  CDS            neo: KKA2_KLEPN - Also known as kan, nptII. Experimental evidence at protein level: Swiss-Prot protein existence level 1. Resistance to kanamycin, neomycin, paromomycin, ribostamycin, butirosin and gentamicin B. From Klebsiella pneumoniae.
   3643..3801    +  CDS            ble (fragment): BLE_KLEPN - Experimental evidence at protein level: Swiss-Prot protein existence level 1. Binding protein with a strong affinity to the bleomycin family of antibiotics. Binds to CL990; an antimitotic-antibiotic compound. From Klebsiella pneumoniae.
   3796..3917    +  polyA_signal   SV40 poly(A) signal: SV40 polyadenylation signal
   3990..4006    -  protein_bind   lac operator: The lac repressor binds to the lac operator to inhibit transcription in E. coli. This inhibition can be relieved by adding lactose or isopropyl-β-D-thiogalactopyranoside (IPTG). lac repressor encoded by lacI
   4014..4044    -  promoter       lac promoter: promoter for the E. coli lac operon
   4059..4080    -  protein_bind   CAP binding site: CAP binding activates transcription in the presence of cAMP. E. coli catabolite activator protein
   4093..4185    -  CDS            lacI (fragment): lac repressor; lacI; The lac repressor binds to the lac operator to inhibit transcription in E. coli. This inhibition can be relieved by adding lactose or isopropyl-β-D-thiogalactopyranoside (IPTG).
   4368..4956    -  rep_origin     ori: high-copy-number ColE1/pMB1/pBR322/pUC origin of replication
   5127..5987    -  CDS            AmpR: β-lactamase; bla; confers resistance to ampicillin, carbenicillin, and related antibiotics
   5988..6092    -  promoter       AmpR promoter: bla
   6151..6203    -  misc_feature   bom (fragment): basis of mobility region from pBR322
