[The description below was written by a language model from this plasmid's Addgene catalogue record and pLannotate feature annotations shown in this document.]
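Description:
GZnP3 in pcDNA3.1+ is a mammalian expression plasmid encoding Green Zn²⁺ Probe 3, a synthetic, genetically encoded fluorescent sensor for cytosolic zinc. The backbone is the commercial pcDNA3.1+ vector, propagated in E. coli at high copy from a ColE1/pUC-type origin under ampicillin selection (AmpR with its own bla promoter). An f1 origin is also present. For selection in mammalian cells, an SV40 early promoter drives the neomycin phosphotransferase gene, terminated by an SV40 poly(A) signal, allowing G418 selection of stable transfectants.

The roughly 940 bp sensor insert sits between BamHI and EcoRI sites, downstream of the CMV immediate early enhancer/promoter and upstream of the bovine growth hormone polyadenylation signal. A T7 promoter lies between the CMV promoter and the insert. The annotation shows how the probe is built: a GFP-derived coding sequence (matched as cEGFP, from Aequorea victoria) is flanked on each side by a short fragment matching the yeast zinc-responsive transcription factor Zap1. In this single-fluorescent-protein design, zinc binding by the flanking Zap1-derived segments presumably alters the fluorescence of the central green protein. The record lists a Kd of 1.3 nM with excitation at 488 nm and emission at 515 nm, and no targeting signal is annotated, consistent with cytosolic localisation.

Other small hits, such as the HIV-1 LTR, ble, lacI and bom fragments and the lac promoter/operator region, appear to be backbone remnants rather than functional payload. The depositor and sequencing-derived records differ by only a few bases and share the same feature layout. The construct is used for live-cell imaging of low-level cytosolic Zn²⁺ dynamics, with the associated work examining neuronal zinc signals.
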