Addgene plasmid #161738: GZnP3 in pcDNA3.1+
Purpose: Cytosolic fluorescent reporter for Zn²⁺ (Kd = 1.3 nM, ex/em = 488 nm/515 nm)
Depositing lab: Yan Qin. Depositing organization: University of Denver. Publication: Sub-nanomolar sensitive GZnP3 reveals TRPML1-mediated neuronal Zn(2+) signals. Minckley TF, Zhang C, Fudge DH, Dischler AM, LeJeune KD, Xu H, Qin Y. Nat Commun. 2019 Oct 22;10(1):4806. doi: 10.1038/s41467-019-12761-x. PubMed 31641116.
Backbone
  Vector backbone: pcDNA3.1+
  Backbone manufacturer: Invitrogen
  Backbone size w/o insert (bp): 5411
  Total vector size (bp): 6353
  Vector type: Mammalian Expression
  Selectable markers: Neomycin (select with G418)
Growth in bacteria
  Bacterial resistance: Ampicillin, 100 μg/mL
  Growth temperature: 37°C
  Growth strain: DH5alpha
  Copy number: High Copy
Gene/Insert
  Gene/Insert name: GZnP3 (alt name: Green Zn²⁺ Probe 3)
  Species: Synthetic
  Insert size (bp): 942
  Promoter: CMV
  Cloning method: Restriction Enzyme; 5′ cloning site BamHI (not destroyed); 3′ cloning site EcoRI (not destroyed)
  Sequencing primers: 5′ CMV-F; 3′ BGH-R
Terms and licenses: Academic/Nonprofit Terms; Industry Terms: Not Available to Industry
How to cite: GZnP3 in pcDNA3.1+ was a gift from Yan Qin (Addgene plasmid # 161738 ; http://n2t.net/addgene:161738 ; RRID:Addgene_161738)
